>Addgene plasmid #122771 | pAC10048_pCR8-mCherry | depositor full sequence | sequence record 234273 | pAC10048_pCR8-mCherry sequence 3539 bps
CTTTCCTGCGTTATCCCCTGATTCTGTGGATAACCGTATTACCGCCTTTGAGTGAGCTGATACCGCTCGC
CGCAGCCGAACGACCGAGCGCAGCGAGTCAGTGAGCGAGGAAGCGGAAGAGCGCCCAATACGCAAACCGC
CTCTCCCCGCGCGTTGGCCGATTCATTAATGCAGCTGGCACGACAGGTTTCCCGACTGGAAAGCGGGCAG
TGAGCGCAACGCAATTAATACGCGTACCGCTAGCCAGGAAGAGTTTGTAGAAACGCAAAAAGGCCATCCG
TCAGGATGGCCTTCTGCTTAGTTTGATGCCTGGCAGTTTATGGCGGGCGTCCTGCCCGCCACCCTCCGGG
CCGTTGCTTCACAACGATCAAATCCGCTCCCGGCGGATTTGTCCTACTCAGGAGAGCGTTCACCGACAAA
CAACAGATAAAACGAAAGGCCCAGTCTTCCGACTGAGCCTTTCGTTTTATTTGATGCCTGGCAGTTCCCT
ACTCTCGCGTTAACGCTAGCATGGATGTTTTCCCAGTCACGACGTTGTAAAACGACGGCCAGTCTTAAGC
TCGGGCCCCAAATAATGATTTTATTTTGACTGATAGTGACCTGTTCGTTGCAACAAATTGATGAGCAATG
CTTTTTTATAATGCCAACTTTGTACAAAAAAGCAGGCTCCGAATTCACCGGTGCCGCCACCATGGTGAGC
AAGGGCGAGGAGGATAACATGGCCATCATCAAGGAGTTCATGCGCTTCAAGGTGCACATGGAGGGCTCCG
TGAACGGCCACGAGTTCGAGATCGAGGGCGAGGGCGAGGGCCGCCCCTACGAGGGCACCCAGACCGCCAA
GCTGAAGGTGACCAAGGGTGGCCCCCTGCCCTTCGCCTGGGACATCCTGTCCCCTCAGTTCATGTACGGC
TCCAAGGCCTACGTGAAGCACCCCGCCGACATCCCCGACTACTTGAAGCTGTCCTTCCCCGAGGGCTTCA
AGTGGGAGCGCGTGATGAACTTCGAGGACGGCGGCGTGGTGACCGTGACCCAGGACTCCTCCCTGCAGGA
CGGCGAGTTCATCTACAAGGTGAAGCTGCGCGGCACCAACTTCCCCTCCGACGGCCCCGTAATGCAGAAG
AAGACCATGGGCTGGGAGGCCTCCTCCGAGCGGATGTACCCCGAGGACGGCGCCCTGAAGGGCGAGATCA
AGCAGAGGCTGAAGCTGAAGGACGGCGGCCACTACGACGCTGAGGTCAAGACCACCTACAAGGCCAAGAA
GCCCGTGCAGCTGCCCGGCGCCTACAACGTCAACATTAAGTTGGACATCACCTCCCACAACGAGGACTAC
ACCATCGTGGAACAGTACGAACGCGCCGAGGGCCGCCACTCCACCGGCGGCATGGACGAGCTGTACAAGT
GATTAATTAAGAATTCGACCCAGCTTTCTTGTACAAAGTTGGCATTATAAAAAATAATTGCTCATCAATT
TGTTGCAACGAACAGGTCACTATCAGTCAAAATAAAATCATTATTTGCCATCCAGCTGATATCCCCTATA
GTGAGTCGTATTACATGGTCATAGCTGTTTCCTGGCAGCTCTGGCCCGTGTCTCAAAATCTCTGATGTTA
CATTGCACAAGATAAAAATATATCATCATGCCTCCTCTAGACCAGCCAGGACAGAAATGCCTCGACTTCG
CTGCTGCCCAAGGTTGCCGGGTGACGCACACCGTGGAAACGGATGAAGGCACGAACCCAGTGGACATAAG
CCTGTTCGGTTCGTAAGCTGTAATGCAAGTAGCGTATGCGCTCACGCAACTGGTCCAGAACCTTGACCGA
ACGCAGCGGTGGTAACGGCGCAGTGGCGGTTTTCATGGCTTGTTATGACTGTTTTTTTGGGGTACAGTCT
ATGCCTCGGGCATCCAAGCAGCAAGCGCGTTACGCCGTGGGTCGATGTTTGATGTTATGGAGCAGCAACG
ATGTTACGCAGCAGGGCAGTCGCCCTAAAACAAAGTTAAACATCATGAGGGAAGCGGTGATCGCCGAAGT
ATCGACTCAACTATCAGAGGTAGTTGGCGTCATCGAGCGCCATCTCGAACCGACGTTGCTGGCCGTACAT
TTGTACGGCTCCGCAGTGGATGGCGGCCTGAAGCCACACAGTGATATTGATTTGCTGGTTACGGTGACCG
TAAGGCTTGATGAAACAACGCGGCGAGCTTTGATCAACGACCTTTTGGAAACTTCGGCTTCCCCTGGAGA
GAGCGAGATTCTCCGCGCTGTAGAAGTCACCATTGTTGTGCACGACGACATCATTCCGTGGCGTTATCCA
GCTAAGCGCGAACTGCAATTTGGAGAATGGCAGCGCAATGACATTCTTGCAGGTATCTTCGAGCCAGCCA
CGATCGACATTGATCTGGCTATCTTGCTGACAAAAGCAAGAGAACATAGCGTTGCCTTGGTAGGTCCAGC
GGCGGAGGAACTCTTTGATCCGGTTCCTGAACAGGATCTATTTGAGGCGCTAAATGAAACCTTAACGCTA
TGGAACTCGCCGCCCGACTGGGCTGGCGATGAGCGAAATGTAGTGCTTACGTTGTCCCGCATTTGGTACA
GCGCAGTAACCGGCAAAATCGCGCCGAAGGATGTCGCTGCCGACTGGGCAATGGAGCGCCTGCCGGCCCA
GTATCAGCCCGTCATACTTGAAGCTAGACAGGCTTATCTTGGACAAGAAGAAGATCGCTTGGCCTCGCGC
GCAGATCAGTTGGAAGAATTTGTCCACTACGTGAAAGGCGAGATCACCAAGGTAGTCGGCAAATAACCCT
CGAGCCACCCATGACCAAAATCCCTTAACGTGAGTTACGCGTCGTTCCACTGAGCGTCAGACCCCGTAGA
AAAGATCAAAGGATCTTCTTGAGATCCTTTTTTTCTGCGCGTAATCTGCTGCTTGCAAACAAAAAAACCA
CCGCTACCAGCGGTGGTTTGTTTGCCGGATCAAGAGCTACCAACTCTTTTTCCGAAGGTAACTGGCTTCA
GCAGAGCGCAGATACCAAATACTGTCCTTCTAGTGTAGCCGTAGTTAGGCCACCACTTCAAGAACTCTGT
AGCACCGCCTACATACCTCGCTCTGCTAATCCTGTTACCAGTGGCTGCTGCCAGTGGCGATAAGTCGTGT
CTTACCGGGTTGGACTCAAGACGATAGTTACCGGATAAGGCGCAGCGGTCGGGCTGAACGGGGGGTTCGT
GCACACAGCCCAGCTTGGAGCGAACGACCTACACCGAACTGAGATACCTACAGCGTGAGCATTGAGAAAG
CGCCACGCTTCCCGAAGGGAGAAAGGCGGACAGGTATCCGGTAAGCGGCAGGGTCGGAACAGGAGAGCGC
ACGAGGGAGCTTCCAGGGGGAAACGCCTGGTATCTTTATAGTCCTGTCGGGTTTCGCCACCTCTGACTTG
AGCGTCGATTTTTGTGATGCTCGTCAGGGGGGCGGAGCCTATGGAAAAACGCCAGCAACGCGGCCTTTTT
ACGGTTCCTGGCCTTTTGCTGGCCTTTTGCTCACATGTT
Features (pLannotate 1.2.2; 12 found; start..end, strand, type, name):
    121..213     +  CDS            lacI (fragment): lac repressor; lacI; The lac repressor binds to the lac operator to inhibit transcription in E. coli. This inhibition can be relieved by adding lactose or isopropyl-β-D-thiogalactopyranoside (IPTG).
    268..295     -  terminator     rrnB T2 terminator: transcription terminator T2 from the E. coli rrnB gene
    427..470     +  terminator     rrnB T1 terminator: Escherichia coli rrnB; transcription terminator T1 from the E. coli rrnB gene
    517..553     -  CDS            lacZα (fragment): LacZα fragment of β-galactosidase; lacZ fragment
    569..668     +  protein_bind   attL1: mutant version of attL; recombination site for the Gateway® LR reaction LR Clonase™
    692..1399    +  CDS            mCherry: mCherry is a basic (constitutively fluorescent) red fluorescent protein published in 2004, derived from Discosoma sp.. It is reported to be a very rapidly-maturing monomer with low acid sensitivity.
   1418..1517    -  protein_bind   attL2: mutant version of attL; recombination site for the Gateway® LR reaction LR Clonase™
   1535..1553    -  promoter       T7 promoter: promoter for bacteriophage T7 RNA polymerase
   1743..1766    +  promoter       Pc promoter (fragment): intI1 (promoter lies within the coding sequence); class 1 integron promoter
   1942..1998    +  CDS            GmR (fragment): gentamycin acetyltransferase; aacC1; confers resistance to gentamycin
   2005..2796    +  CDS            SmR: aminoglycoside adenylyltransferase (Murphy, 1985); aadA; confers resistance to spectinomycin and streptomycin
   2889..3477    +  rep_origin     ori: high-copy-number ColE1/pMB1/pBR322/pUC origin of replication
