[The description below was written by a language model from this plasmid's Addgene catalogue record and pLannotate feature annotations shown in this document.]
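Description:
pAC10048_pCR8-mCherry is a small (3,539 bp) Gateway donor (entry-type) plasmid built on the pCR8/GW/TOPO backbone and carrying the coding sequence for mCherry, a monomeric, constitutively fluorescent red protein derived from Discosoma sp. It is maintained in E. coli through a high-copy ColE1/pUC-type origin of replication and selected with spectinomycin, conferred by the aadA aminoglycoside adenylyltransferase gene (annotated SmR), which also gives streptomycin resistance. Short annotated fragments of a class 1 integron Pc promoter and a gentamicin acetyltransferase gene lie just upstream of aadA. Small lacI and lacZα fragments are also annotated; all of these look like backbone remnants rather than functional genes.

The mCherry open reading frame sits between attL1 and attL2 sites, the recombination sites used in the Gateway LR reaction. LR Clonase can therefore move the insert directionally into any attR-containing destination vector, producing an expression clone whose promoter, tags and selection marker are supplied by that destination vector. No promoter is annotated upstream of mCherry in the sense orientation. The only nearby promoter is a T7 promoter beyond attL2 that points back toward the insert, so the plasmid serves as a shuttle for the coding sequence rather than as an expression construct. The rrnB T1 and T2 terminators upstream of attL1 shield the cassette from read-through transcription from the backbone.

The insert is recorded as synthetic and was introduced by ligation-independent cloning, with M13 forward and reverse primer sites listed for sequencing. The plasmid was deposited as part of a collection associated with work on split selectable markers, where it provides a modular mCherry reporter for Gateway assembly. The record does not specify particular destination vectors.
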