Addgene plasmid #122771: pAC10048_pCR8-mCherry
Purpose: Plasmid 48:Gateway donor vector encoding mCherry
Depositing lab: Albert Cheng. Publication: Split Selectable Markers. Jillette N, Du M, Cheng AW. bioRxiv 452979 10.1101/452979.
Backbone
  Vector backbone: pCR8GWTOPO
  Vector type: Gateway Donor
Growth in bacteria
  Bacterial resistance: Spectinomycin, 50 μg/mL
  Growth temperature: 37°C
  Growth strain: DH5alpha
  Copy number: Unknown
Gene/Insert
  Gene/Insert name: mCherry
  Species: Synthetic
  Cloning method: Ligation Independent Cloning
  Sequencing primers: 5′ M13F; 3′ M13R
Terms and licenses: Academic/Nonprofit Terms; Industry Terms: Not Available to Industry
Depositor comments: Please visit https://www.biorxiv.org/content/10.1101/452979v2 for BioRxiv preprint.
How to cite: pAC10048_pCR8-mCherry was a gift from Albert Cheng (Addgene plasmid # 122771)
